Addgene plasmid #89327: pTRE/SP M1WT
Purpose: Inducible expression of WT M1 spastin in mammalian cells
Depositing lab: Peter Baas. Depositing organization: Drexel University. Publication: Pathogenic mutation of spastin has gain-of-function effects on microtubule dynamics. Solowska JM, D'Rozario M, Jean DC, Davidson MW, Marenda DR, Baas PW. J Neurosci. 2014 Jan 29;34(5):1856-67. doi: 10.1523/JNEUROSCI.3309-13.2014. PubMed 24478365.
Backbone
  Vector backbone: pTRE-Tight
  Backbone manufacturer: Clontech
  Backbone size w/o insert (bp): 2600
  Vector type: Mammalian Expression
Growth in bacteria
  Bacterial resistance: Ampicillin, 100 μg/mL
  Growth temperature: 37°C
  Growth strain: DH5alpha
  Copy number: Unknown
Gene/Insert
  Gene/Insert name: spastin (alt names: SPAST; NM 014946)
  Species: H. sapiens (human)
  Insert size (bp): 1929
  Mutation: 1-194 bp of 5'UTR deleted
  Entrez Gene: SPAST (a.k.a. ADPSP, FSP2, SPG4)
  Promoter: Tet-responsive P tight
  Cloning method: Restriction Enzyme; 5′ cloning site SmaI (destroyed during cloning); 3′ cloning site BamH I (destroyed during cloning)
  Sequencing primers: 5′ LNCX
Terms and licenses: Academic/Nonprofit Terms; Industry Terms: Not Available to Industry
Depositor comments: The endogenous M1 Kozak sequence was replaced with an optimal Kozak sequence to prevent leaky translation of M87 spastin. To detect spastin use an anti-spastin antibody
How to cite: pTRE/SP M1WT was a gift from Peter Baas (Addgene plasmid # 89327 ; http://n2t.net/addgene:89327 ; RRID:Addgene_89327)
