[The description below was written by a language model from this plasmid's Addgene catalogue record and the feature table of its GenBank file.]
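Description:
pTRE/SP M1WT is a mammalian expression plasmid built on the Clontech pTRE-Tight backbone for tetracycline-regulated expression of wild-type human spastin (SPAST, the SPG4 gene product) in its full-length M1 isoform. The 4.5 kb circular construct is propagated in E. coli through a high-copy ColE1/pUC-type origin and selected with ampicillin via the beta-lactamase gene and its own promoter. No mammalian selection marker is annotated, and the plasmid does not encode a Tet transactivator. Induction therefore depends on a tTA or rtTA protein supplied separately, for example from a co-transfected plasmid or a Tet-system cell line.

The payload sits between the PTight promoter and an SV40 polyadenylation signal. PTight consists of seven tet operator repeats fused to a minimal CMV promoter, giving low basal activity and strong transcription only when the transactivator binds. The roughly 1.9 kb spastin insert is not annotated as a feature in the sequence record, but it occupies the interval between these two elements. It was cloned through SmaI and BamHI sites, both of which were destroyed. The first 194 bp of the 5'UTR were removed, and the endogenous, weak Kozak context around the M1 start codon was replaced with an optimal one. This change forces initiation at the first methionine and suppresses leaky scanning to the downstream start site that would otherwise yield the shorter M87 isoform, so the plasmid produces M1 spastin specifically. The protein is untagged and is detected with an anti-spastin antibody. The construct was used in work examining how pathogenic spastin mutations affect microtubule dynamics, where it provides inducible expression of the wild-type M1 form.
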