LOCUS       Exported 4533 bp ds-DNA circular SYN 12-MAY-2021
DEFINITION  Inducible expression of WT M1 spastin in mammalian cells.
ACCESSION   .
VERSION     .
KEYWORDS    pTRE/SP M1WT
SOURCE      synthetic DNA construct
  ORGANISM  synthetic DNA construct
REFERENCE   1 (bases 1 to 4533)
  AUTHORS   Solowska JM, D'Rozario M, Jean DC, Davidson MW, Marenda DR, Baas PW
  TITLE     Pathogenic mutation of spastin has gain-of-function effects on
            microtubule dynamics.
  JOURNAL   J Neurosci. 2014 Jan 29;34(5):1856-67. doi:
            10.1523/JNEUROSCI.3309-13.2014.
  PUBMED    24478365
REFERENCE   2 (bases 1 to 4533)
  AUTHORS   .
  TITLE     Direct Submission
  JOURNAL   Exported May 12, 2021 from SnapGene Server 1.1.58
            http://www.snapgene.com
FEATURES             Location/Qualifiers
     source          1..4533
                     /organism="synthetic DNA construct"
                     /mol_type="other DNA"
     promoter        1..315
                     /label=tight TRE promoter
                     /note="Tet-responsive promoter PTight, consisting of seven
                     tet operator sequences followed by the minimal CMV
                     promoter"
     protein_bind    9..27
                     /gene="tetO"
                     /label=tet operator
                     /bound_moiety="tetracycline repressor TetR"
                     /note="bacterial operator O2 for the tetR and tetA genes"
     protein_bind    45..63
                     /gene="tetO"
                     /label=tet operator
                     /bound_moiety="tetracycline repressor TetR"
                     /note="bacterial operator O2 for the tetR and tetA genes"
     protein_bind    80..98
                     /gene="tetO"
                     /label=tet operator
                     /bound_moiety="tetracycline repressor TetR"
                     /note="bacterial operator O2 for the tetR and tetA genes"
     protein_bind    116..134
                     /gene="tetO"
                     /label=tet operator
                     /bound_moiety="tetracycline repressor TetR"
                     /note="bacterial operator O2 for the tetR and tetA genes"
     protein_bind    152..170
                     /gene="tetO"
                     /label=tet operator
                     /bound_moiety="tetracycline repressor TetR"
                     /note="bacterial operator O2 for the tetR and tetA genes"
     protein_bind    187..205
                     /gene="tetO"
                     /label=tet operator
                     /bound_moiety="tetracycline repressor TetR"
                     /note="bacterial operator O2 for the tetR and tetA genes"
     protein_bind    223..241
                     /gene="tetO"
                     /label=tet operator
                     /bound_moiety="tetracycline repressor TetR"
                     /note="bacterial operator O2 for the tetR and tetA genes"
     primer_bind     288..312
                     /label=LNCX
                     /note="Human CMV promoter, forward primer"
     polyA_signal    2444..2525
                     /label=SV40 poly(A) signal
                     /note="SV40 polyadenylation signal"
     primer_bind     complement(2481..2500)
                     /label=SV40pA-R
                     /note="SV40 polyA, reverse primer"
     primer_bind     complement(2536..2553)
                     /label=L4440
                     /note="L4440 vector, forward primer"
     rep_origin      complement(2707..3295)
                     /direction=LEFT
                     /label=ori
                     /note="high-copy-number ColE1/pMB1/pBR322/pUC origin of
                     replication"
     primer_bind     complement(2787..2806)
                     /label=pBR322ori-F
                     /note="pBR322 origin, forward primer"
     CDS             complement(3466..4326)
                     /codon_start=1
                     /gene="bla"
                     /product="beta-lactamase"
                     /label=AmpR
                     /note="confers resistance to ampicillin, carbenicillin, and
                     related antibiotics"
                     /translation="MSIQHFRVALIPFFAAFCLPVFAHPETLVKVKDAEDQLGARVGYI
                     ELDLNSGKILESFRPEERFPMMSTFKVLLCGAVLSRVDAGQEQLGRRIHYSQNDLVEYS
                     PVTEKHLTDGMTVRELCSAAITMSDNTAANLLLTTIGGPKELTAFLHNMGDHVTRLDRW
                     EPELNEAIPNDERDTTMPVAMATTLRKLLTGELLTLASRQQLIDWMEADKVAGPLLRSA
                     LPAGWFIADKSGAGERGSRGIIAALGPDGKPSRIVVIYTTGSQATMDERNRQIAEIGAS
                     LIKHW"
     primer_bind     4089..4108
                     /label=Amp-R
                     /note="Ampicillin resistance gene, reverse primer"
     promoter        complement(4327..4431)
                     /gene="bla"
                     /label=AmpR promoter
     primer_bind     4499..4517
                     /label=pBRforEco
                     /note="pBR322 vectors, upsteam of EcoRI site, forward
                     primer"
ORIGIN
        1 gagtttactc cctatcagtg atagagaacg tatgtcgagt ttactcccta tcagtgatag
       61 agaacgatgt cgagtttact ccctatcagt gatagagaac gtatgtcgag tttactccct
      121 atcagtgata gagaacgtat gtcgagttta ctccctatca gtgatagaga acgtatgtcg
      181 agtttatccc tatcagtgat agagaacgta tgtcgagttt actccctatc agtgatagag
      241 aacgtatgtc gaggtaggcg tgtacggtgg gaggcctata taagcagagc tcgtttagtg
      301 aaccgtcaga tcgcctggag aattcgagct cggtacccat cgcggcggcg gcagtgagag
      361 gccaccatga attctccggg tggacgaggg aagaagaaag gctccggcgg cgccagcaac
      421 ccggtgcctc ccaggcctcc gcccccttgc ctggcccccg cccctcccgc cgccgggccg
      481 gcccctccgc ccgagtcgcc gcataagcgg aacctgtact atttctccta cccgctgttt
      541 gtaggcttcg cgctgctgcg tttggtcgcc ttccacctgg ggctcctctt cgtgtggctc
      601 tgccagcgct tctcccgcgc cctcatggca gccaagagga gctccggggc cgcgccagca
      661 cctgcctcgg cctcggcccc ggcgccggtg ccgggcggcg aggccgagcg cgtccgagtc
      721 ttccacaaac aggccttcga gtacatctcc attgccctgc gcatcgatga ggatgagaaa
      781 gcaggacaga aggagcaagc tgtggaatgg tataagaaag gtattgaaga actggaaaaa
      841 ggaatagctg ttatagttac aggacaaggt gaacagtgtg aaagagctag acgccttcaa
      901 gctaaaatga tgactaattt ggttatggcc aaggaccgct tacaacttct agagaagatg
      961 caaccagttt tgccattttc caagtcacaa acggacgtct ataatgacag tactaacttg
     1021 gcatgccgca atggacatct ccagtcagaa agtggagctg ttccaaaaag aaaagacccc
     1081 ttaacacaca ctagtaattc actgcctcgt tcaaaaacag ttatgaaaac tggatctgca
     1141 ggcctttcag gccaccatag agcacctagt tacagtggtt tatccatggt ttctggagtg
     1201 aaacagggat ctggtcctgc tcctaccact cataagggta ctccgaaaac aaataggaca
     1261 aataaacctt ctacccctac aactgctact cgtaagaaaa aagacttgaa gaattttagg
     1321 aatgtggaca gcaaccttgc taaccttata atgaatgaaa ttgtggacaa tggaacagct
     1381 gttaaatttg atgatatagc tggtcaagac ttggcaaaac aagcattgca agaaattgtt
     1441 attcttcctt ctctgaggcc tgagttgttc acagggctta gagctcctgc cagagggctg
     1501 ttactctttg gtccacctgg gaatgggaag acaatgctgg ctaaagcagt agctgcagaa
     1561 tcgaatgcaa ccttctttaa tataagtgct gcaagtttaa cttcaaaata cgtgggagaa
     1621 ggagagaaat tggtgagggc tctttttgct gtggctcgag aacttcaacc ttctataatt
     1681 tttatagatg aagttgatag ccttttgtgt gaaagaagag aaggggagca cgatgctagt
     1741 agacgcctaa aaactgaatt tctaatagaa tttgatggtg tacagtctgc tggagatgac
     1801 agagtacttg taatgggtgc aactaatagg ccacaagagc ttgatgaggc tgttctcagg
     1861 cgtttcatca aacgggtata tgtgtcttta ccaaatgagg agacaagact acttttgctt
     1921 aaaaatctgt tatgtaaaca aggaagtcca ttgacccaaa aagaactagc acaacttgct
     1981 agaatgactg atggatactc aggaagtgac ctaacagctt tggcaaaaga tgcagcactg
     2041 ggtcctatcc gagaactaaa accagaacag gtgaagaata tgtctgccag tgagatgaga
     2101 aatattcgat tatctgactt cactgaatcc ttgaaaaaaa taaaacgcag cgtcagccct
     2161 caaactttag aagcgtacat acgttggaac aaggactttg gagataccac tgtttaagga
     2221 aatacctttg taaacctgca gaacatttta cttaaaagag gaaacacaag atcctctagt
     2281 cagctgacgc gtgctagcgc ggccgcatcg ataagcttgt cgacgatatc tctagaggat
     2341 cataatcagc cataccacat ttgtagaggt tttacttgct ttaaaaaacc tcccacacct
     2401 ccccctgaac ctgaaacata aaatgaatgc aattgttgtt gttaacttgt ttattgcagc
     2461 ttataatggt tacaaataaa gcaatagcat cacaaatttc acaaataaag catttttttc
     2521 actgcctcga gcttcctcgc tcactgactc gctgcgctcg gtcgttcggc tgcggcgagc
     2581 ggtatcagct cactcaaagg cggtaatacg gttatccaca gaatcagggg ataacgcagg
     2641 aaagaacatg tgagcaaaag gccagcaaaa ggccaggaac cgtaaaaagg ccgcgttgct
     2701 ggcgtttttc cataggctcc gcccccctga cgagcatcac aaaaatcgac gctcaagtca
     2761 gaggtggcga aacccgacag gactataaag ataccaggcg tttccccctg gaagctccct
     2821 cgtgcgctct cctgttccga ccctgccgct taccggatac ctgtccgcct ttctcccttc
     2881 gggaagcgtg gcgctttctc atagctcacg ctgtaggtat ctcagttcgg tgtaggtcgt
     2941 tcgctccaag ctgggctgtg tgcacgaacc ccccgttcag cccgaccgct gcgccttatc
     3001 cggtaactat cgtcttgagt ccaacccggt aagacacgac ttatcgccac tggcagcagc
     3061 cactggtaac aggattagca gagcgaggta tgtaggcggt gctacagagt tcttgaagtg
     3121 gtggcctaac tacggctaca ctagaagaac agtatttggt atctgcgctc tgctgaagcc
     3181 agttaccttc ggaaaaagag ttggtagctc ttgatccggc aaacaaacca ccgctggtag
     3241 cggtggtttt tttgtttgca agcagcagat tacgcgcaga aaaaaaggat ctcaagaaga
     3301 tcctttgatc ttttctacgg ggtctgacgc tcagtggaac gaaaactcac gttaagggat
     3361 tttggtcatg agattatcaa aaaggatctt cacctagatc cttttaaatt aaaaatgaag
     3421 ttttaaatca atctaaagta tatatgagta aacttggtct gacagttacc aatgcttaat
     3481 cagtgaggca cctatctcag cgatctgtct atttcgttca tccatagttg cctgactccc
     3541 cgtcgtgtag ataactacga tacgggaggg cttaccatct ggccccagtg ctgcaatgat
     3601 accgcgagac ccacgctcac cggctccaga tttatcagca ataaaccagc cagccggaag
     3661 ggccgagcgc agaagtggtc ctgcaacttt atccgcctcc atccagtcta ttaattgttg
     3721 ccgggaagct agagtaagta gttcgccagt taatagtttg cgcaacgttg ttgccattgc
     3781 tacaggcatc gtggtgtcac gctcgtcgtt tggtatggct tcattcagct ccggttccca
     3841 acgatcaagg cgagttacat gatcccccat gttgtgcaaa aaagcggtta gctccttcgg
     3901 tcctccgatc gttgtcagaa gtaagttggc cgcagtgtta tcactcatgg ttatggcagc
     3961 actgcataat tctcttactg tcatgccatc cgtaagatgc ttttctgtga ctggtgagta
     4021 ctcaaccaag tcattctgag aatagtgtat gcggcgaccg agttgctctt gcccggcgtc
     4081 aacacgggat aataccgcgc cacatagcag aactttaaaa gtgctcatca ttggaaaacg
     4141 ttcttcgggg cgaaaactct caaggatctt accgctgttg agatccagtt cgatgtaacc
     4201 cactcgtgca cccaactgat cttcagcatc ttttactttc accagcgttt ctgggtgagc
     4261 aaaaacagga aggcaaaatg ccgcaaaaaa gggaataagg gcgacacgga aatgttgaat
     4321 actcatactc ttcctttttc aatattattg aagcatttat cagggttatt gtctcatgag
     4381 cggatacata tttgaatgta tttagaaaaa taaacaaata ggggttccgc gcacatttcc
     4441 ccgaaaagtg ccacctgacg tctaagaaac cattattatc atgacattaa cctataaaaa
     4501 taggcgtatc acgaggccct ttcgtcttca ctc
//
